Addgene plasmid #146439: pAc5.1B-lambdaN-HA-DmGW182-delM2-dsRNAres_H
Purpose: Insect Expression of DmGW182-delM2-dsRNAres
Depositing lab: Elisa Izaurralde. Depositing organization: Max Planck Institute for Developmental Biology.
Backbone
  Vector backbone: Unknown
  Vector type: Insect Expression
Growth in bacteria
  Bacterial resistance: Ampicillin, 100 μg/mL
  Growth temperature: 37°C
  Growth strain: DH5alpha
  Copy number: Low Copy
Gene/Insert
  Gene/Insert name: DmGW182-delM2-dsRNAres
  Species: D. melanogaster (fly)
  Mutation: two non silent mutations V704A and N799S, and one silent mutation G2295A compared to the sequence given by NM_166780.1.
  Entrez Gene: gw (a.k.a. Dmel_CG31992, CG11484, CG31992, CG9905, Dmel\CG31992, GQ182, GW, GW182, Gw, Gw182, anon-EST:Posey205, dGW182, gw182)
  Cloning method: Unknown
Terms and licenses: Academic/Nonprofit Terms; Industry Terms: Not Available to Industry
Depositor comments: Plasmids from this collection were made available to the research community and donated after the lab closed. Please note that the sequence provided by the depositing laboratory may be theoretical/predicted or based on Sanger sequencing results. There may be discrepancies between sequencing results obtained by Addgene and the depositor sequence. If an Addgene verified sequence is not available, please contact before placing your order to request that our lab fully sequence the plasmid.
How to cite: pAc5.1B-lambdaN-HA-DmGW182-delM2-dsRNAres_H was a gift from Elisa Izaurralde (Addgene plasmid # 146439 ; http://n2t.net/addgene:146439 ; RRID:Addgene_146439)
