[The description below was written by a language model from this plasmid's Addgene catalogue record and pLannotate feature annotations shown in this document.]
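Description:
pAc5.1B-lambdaN-HA-DmGW182-delM2-dsRNAres_H is an insect-cell expression plasmid of about 9.3 kb. The catalogue lists the backbone as unknown, although the name and features point to a pAc5.1B-type vector. It is propagated in E. coli through a ColE1/pUC-type origin and selected with ampicillin via the AmpR (β-lactamase) gene and its own promoter. The record labels it low copy even though the annotated origin is described as high-copy. A partial tetracycline-resistance fragment and a short SV40 large T antigen fragment are also annotated; these look like backbone remnants rather than functional genes.

Expression is driven by the constitutive Drosophila actin 5C (Ac5) promoter. The open reading frame begins with a short fragment of the bacteriophage lambda N protein, followed by an HA epitope (annotated as a partial match to 3xHA) and then Drosophila melanogaster GW182 (gw, Gawky). A V5 tag is annotated downstream of the insert, but the record does not show whether it is in frame and translated. An SV40 polyadenylation signal follows the cassette. The name indicates a variant lacking a region called M2 ("delM2") and an RNAi-resistant version ("dsRNAres"), though the record defines neither the deletion boundaries nor the changes that confer resistance. Relative to the reference transcript, the insert carries two amino-acid substitutions, V704A and N799S, and one silent change.

The lambda N peptide is commonly used to tether a fusion protein to reporter mRNAs carrying BoxB hairpins. A dsRNA-resistant cDNA is typically used to complement cells depleted of the endogenous protein. The stated purpose is only insect expression, so these uses are inferred. The depositor sequence may be theoretical.
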