Features (pLannotate 1.2.2; 11 found; start..end, strand, type, name):
     56..2568    +  promoter       Ac5 promoter: Drosophila melanogaster actin 5C promoter
   2589..2654    +  CDS            N (fragment): REGN_LAMBD - Experimental evidence at protein level: Swiss-Prot protein existence level 1. Plays a role as a transcriptional antitermination factor that allows the virus to initiate its lytic phase. Activates expression of the delayed viral early genes by modifying host RNA polymerase (RNAP) into a form that is resistant to termination signals. This antitermination function requires the host NusA protein which serves to stabilize the interaction between antitermination protein N and host RNA polymerase. From Escherichia phage lambda (Bacteriophage lambda).
   2682..2708    +  CDS            3xHA (fragment): three tandem HA epitope tags
   2709..6524    +  CDS            gw (fragment): GAWKY_DROME - Also known as GW182 From Drosophila melanogaster (Fruit fly).
   6563..6604    +  CDS            V5 tag: epitope tag from simian virus 5
   6704..6838    -  polyA_signal   SV40 poly(A) signal: SV40 polyadenylation signal
   6861..6945    -  CDS            large T antigen (fragment): large T antigen from SV40 (simian virus 40)
   6946..7416    +  CDS            TcR (fragment): tetracycline efflux protein; tet; confers resistance to tetracycline
   7460..8048    -  rep_origin     ori: high-copy-number ColE1/pMB1/pBR322/pUC origin of replication
   8219..9079    -  CDS            AmpR: β-lactamase; bla; confers resistance to ampicillin, carbenicillin, and related antibiotics
   9080..9184    -  promoter       AmpR promoter: bla
>Addgene plasmid #146439 | pAc5.1B-lambdaN-HA-DmGW182-delM2-dsRNAres_H | depositor full sequence | sequence record 288884 | Full Sequence
CTTCAAGGAATTAATTCTATATTCTAAAAACACAAATGATACTTCTAAAAAAAATCATGAATGGCATCAA
CTCTGAATCAAATCTTTGCAGATGCACCTACTTCTCATTTCCACTGTCACATCATTTTTCCAGATCTCGC
TGCCTGTTATGTGGCCCACAAACCAAGACACGTTTTATGGCCATTAAAGCTGGCTGATCGTCGCCAAACA
CCAAATACATATCAATATGTACATTCGAGAAAGAAGCGATCAAAGAAGCGTCTTCGGGCGAGTAGGAGAA
TGCGGAGGAGAAGGAGAACGAGCTGATCTAGTATCTCTCCACAATCCAATGCCAACTGACCAACTGGCCA
TATTCGGAGCAATTTGAAGCCAATTTCCATCGCCTGGCGATCGCTCCATTCTTGGCTATATGTTTTTCAC
CGTTCCCGGGGCCATTTTCAAAGACTCGTCGGTAAGATAAGATTGTGTCACTCGCTGTCTCTCTTCATTT
GTCGAAGAATGCTGAGGAATTTCGCGATGACGTCGGCGAGTATTTTGAAGAATGAGAATAATTTGTATTT
ATACGAAAATCAGTTAGTGGAATTTTCTACAAAAACATGTTATCTATAGATAATTTTGTTGCAAAATATG
TTGACTATGACAAAGATTGTATGTATATACCTTTAATGTATTCTCATTTTCTTATGTATTTATAATGGCA
ATGATGATACTGATGATATTTTAAGATGATGCCAGACCACAGGCTGATTTCTGCGTCTTTTGCCGAACGC
AGTGCATGTGCGGTTGTTGTTTTTTGGAATAGTTTCAATTTTCGGACTGTCCGCTTTGATTTCAGTTTCT
TGGCTTATTCAAAAAGCAAAGTAAAGCCAAAAAAGCGAGATGGCAATACCAAATGCGGCAAAACGGTAGT
GGAAGGAAAGGGGTGCGGGGCAGCGGAAGGAAGGGTGGGGCGGGGCGTGGCGGGGTCTGTGGCTGGGCGC
GACGTCACCGACGTTGGAGCCACTCCTTTGACCATGTGTGCGTGTGTGTATTATTCGTGTCTCGCCACTC
GCCGGTTGTTTTTTTCTTTTTATCTCGCTCTCTCTAGCGCCATCTCGTACGCATGCTCAACGCACCGCAT
GTTGCCGTGTCCTTTATGCGTCATTTTGGCTCGAAATAGGCAATTATTTAAACAAAGATTAGTCAACGAA
AACGCTAAAATAAATAAGTCTACAATATGGTTACTTATTGCCATGTGTGTGCAGCCAACGATAGCAACAA
AAGCAACAACACAGTGGCTTTCCCTCTTTCACTTTTTGTTTGCAAGCGCGTGCGAGCAAGACGGCACGAC
CGGCAAACGCAATTACGCTGACAAAGAGCAGACGAAGTTTTGGCCGAAAAACATCAAGGCGCCTGATACG
AATGCATTTGCAATAACAATTGCGATATTTAATATTGTTTATGAAGCTGTTTGACTTCAAAACACACAAA
AAAAAAAATAAAACAAATTATTTGAAAGAGAATTAGGAATCGGACAGCTTATCGTTACGGGCTAACAGCA
CACCGAGACGAAATAGCTTACCTGACGTCACAGCCTCTGGAAGAACTGCCGCCAAGCAGAGAGAGAGAGA
AAAAGAGGGAGAGCAGCTTAGACCGCATGTGCTTGTGTGTGAGGCGTCTCTCTCTTCGTCTCCTGTTTGC
GCAAACGCATAGACTGCACTGAGAAAATCGATTACCTATTTTTTATGAATGAATATTTGCACTATTACTA
TTCAAAACTATTAAGATAGCAATCACATTCAATAGCCAAATACTATACCACCTGAGCGATGCAACGAAAT
GATCAATTTGAGCAAAAATGCTGCATATTTAGGACGGCATCATTATAGAAATGCTTCTTGCTGTGTACTT
TTCTCTCGTCTGGCAGCTGTTTCGCCGTTATTGTTAAAACCGGCTTAAGTTAGGTGTGTTTTCTACGACT
AGTGATGCCCCTACTAGAAGATGTGTGTTGCACAAATGTCCCTGAATAACCAATTTGAAGTGCAGATAGC
AGTAAACGTAAGCTAATATGAATATTATTTAACTGTAATGTTTTAATATCGCTGGACATTACTAATAAAC
CCACTATAAACACATGTACATATGTATGTTTTGGCATACAATGAGTAGTTGGGGAAAAAATGTGTAAAAG
CACCGTGACCATCACAGCATAAAGATAACCAGCTGAAGTATCGAATATGAGTAACCCCCAAATTGAATCA
CATGCCGCAACTGATAGGACCCATGGAAGTACACTCTTCATGGCGATATACAAGACACACACAAGCACGA
ACACCCAGTTGCGGAGGAAATTCTCCGTAAATGAAAACCCAATCGGCGAACAATTCATACCCATATATGG
TAAAAGTTTTGAACGCGACTTGAGAGCGGAGAGCATTGCGGCTGATAAGGTTTTAGCGCTAAGCGGGCTT
TATAAAACGGGCTGCGGGACCAGTTTTCATATCACTACCGTTTGAGTTCTTGTGCTGTGTGGATACTCCT
CCCGACACAAAGCCGCTCCATCAGCCAGCAGTCGTCTAATCCAGAGACCCCGGATCGGGGTACCCAACAT
GGACGCACAAACACGACGACGTGAGCGTCGCGCTGAGAAACAAGCTCAATGGAAAGCTGCAAACGGTGGA
TCTCCTCCAAGCTTGATGGCTTACCCATACGATGTTCCAGATTACGCTATGCGTGAAGCCCTTTTTTCCC
AAGATGGCTGGGGCTGTCAGCATGTTAACCAGGATACTAATTGGGAAGTTCCCAGTTCGCCAGAACCAGC
CAATAAGGATGCACCCGGTCCACCAATGTGGAAGCCAAGCATTAACAATGGTACTGATCTTTGGGAGTCC
AATTTGAGAAACGGAGGTCAGCCGGCCGCACAGCAAGTTCCAAAGCCGTCGTGGGGTCATACACCATCCT
CTAACTTAGGTGGAACATGGGGTGAGGACGACGATGGCGCCGATAGTAGTAGTGTGTGGACTGGAGGAGC
TGTTAGCAACGCGGGATCCGGAGCTGCAGTGGGAGTAAACCAAGCCGGAGTTAATGTCGGTCCAGGCGGT
GTTGTTTCGTCTGGCGGACCTCAGTGGGGACAAGGTGTCGTTGGCGTCGGACTTGGATCAACTGGCGGAA
ATGGTTCCAGTAACATTACAGGCTCTTCGGGCGTTGCCACGGGAAGCAGTGGCAATTCAAGTAATGCCGG
AAATGGATGGGGCGATCCACGCGAGATTCGTCCACTGGGCGTCGGAGGATCGATGGACATCCGTAACGTC
GAGCACCGTGGAGGAAATGGATCAGGCGCCACATCCAGTGACCCGCGTGATATCCGTATGATTGACCCAC
GCGATCCAATCCGGGGCGACCCACGCGGCATTTCAGGACGCCTCAACGGTACGTCAGAGATGTGGGGACA
CCACCCGCAGATGTCGCACAATCAACTGCAGGGAATTAATAAGATGGTCGGACAGAGCGTTGCGACAGCT
AGTACGAGCGTTGGCACGTCAGGATCCGGAATTGGACCAGGCGGACCGGGACCAAGCACGGTTTCGGGAA
ACATTCCGACGCAATGGGGTCCAGCCCAGCCCGTTAGTGTCGGAGTTAGCGGACCGAAGGATATGTCGAA
GCAAATTAGCGGCTGGGAAGAGCCGTCGCCTCCCCCACAACGCCGTAGCATCCCAAATTATGACGACGGA
ACGTCCCTCTGGGGACAACAGACACGCGTCCCGGCCGCTAGTGGACATTGGAAGGATATGACAGACTCCA
TTGGACGCAGCAGCCACCTGATGCGCGGACAGAGTCAGACCGGCGGAATTGGCATTGCTGGAGTTGGAAA
TAGCAATGTTCCAGTGGGAGCCAATCCAAGTAATCCTATAAGCAGTGTAGTTGGACCTCAAGCCCGGATT
CCATCTGTGGGCGGCGTACAACACAAACCAGACGGCGGCGCTATGTGGGTGCATTCCGGCAATGTAGGTG
GCAGAAATAATGTTGCTGCTGTTACTACTTGGGGAGATGACACTCATAGCGTTAATGTCGGCGCTCCCAG
CAGTGGCAGTGTATCCAGCAACAATTGGGTTGATGACAAGTCCAACTCAACCTTGGCACAAAACTCTTGG
AGCGACCCGGCCCCTGTTGGAGTTAGTTGGGGCAATAAGCAAAGCAAACCGCCAAGCAATAGTGCTTCAT
CAGGTTGGAGCACTGCTGCGGGCGTGGTGGATGGGGTTGATCTAGGATCTGAGTGGAACACGCACGGGGG
GATTATTGGAAAATCTCAGCAACAACAAAAACTAGCGGGACTTAACGTGGGAATGGTGAACGTAATTAAC
GCGGAGATCATTAAGCAAAGCAAGCAATACAGGATCCTTGTCGAGAACGGCTTTAAAAAGGAAGATGTAG
AGCGGGCATTAGTGATTGCTAATATGAACATCGAAGAGGCAGCCGATATGCTCCGTGCCAACTCATCCCT
ATCAATGGATGGTTGGCGTCGACATGATGAGTCCCTTGGATCTTATGCCGACCACAATAGTTCAACAAGC
AGCGGTGGATTTGCTGGTCGTTACCCGGTCAACAGTGGACAACCTTCAATGTCCTTTCCTCATAATAACC
TTATGAATAACATGGGAGGTACCGCTGTTACTGGAGGTAACAACAATACAAACATGACAGCTTTACAGGT
GCAAAAGTATTTAAATCAAGGGCAACATGGTGTCGCTGTTGGACCGCAAGCCGTTGGTAATTCTTCAGCA
GTATCTGTCGGATTTGGTCAGAACACGTCTAACGCAGCAGTGGCAGGAGCAGCCTCTGCAAATATAGCAG
CAAATACAAACAACCAACCGTCTGGTCAGCAAATTCGCATGCTAGGCCAGCAAATTCAGTTGGCCATTCA
TAGTGGTTTCATATCTAGTCAGATATTGACTCAACCGCTAACTCAAACAACCCTTAACCTTTTAAACCAA
CTTCTTAGCAATATTAAGCATCTCCAGGCTGCACAGCAATCCCTTACCCGCGGGGGAAATGTCAATCCAA
TGGCAGTGAATGTGGCTATATCTAAATACAAGCAGCAAATCCAGAATTTACAGAACCAGATAAGTGCACA
ACAGGCTGTGTATGTAAAACAGCAAAATATGCAACCAACTTCACAACAACAACAGCCCCAACAACAGCAA
CTTCCTTCTGTTCATCTAAGTAACTCAGGCAACGACTATTTAAGAGGTCACGATGCAATAAATAATTTGC
AAAGCAACTTTTCTGAGCTCAATATTAATAAGCCAAGTGGATATCAAGGAGCGTCCAATCAACAATCCCG
ATTAAATCAGTGGAAGCTTCCAGTATTAGATAAGGAGATCAACTCTGACAGTACGGAATTTTCTCGTGCC
CCAGGTGCAACGAAACAAAATTTGACGGCCAACACAAGCAACATAAACTCTTTGGGTCTTCAAAACGATA
GTACATGGTCAACTGGACGCAGTATTGGTGACGGTTGGCCTGATCCCTCATCTGATAACGAGAATAAAGA
CTGGTCTGTTGCTCAGCCAACTTCAGCAGCAACTGCTTACACTGATCTGGTCCAAGAGTTTGAGCCAGGC
AAGCCATGGAAGGGTTCACAGATCAAAAGCATAGAAGATGATCCCAGCATTACACCAGGAAGCGTTGCTA
GATCTCCATTGTCTATTAATTCGACGCCAAAAGATGCTGACATATTTTCCAGTTGGTTGCTTTTGAAAAA
TCTAACAGCACAGATTGATGGTCCTACTTTGCGTACACTGTGTATGCAGCATGGGCCCCTTGTCAGCTTT
CACCCGTATTTGAACCAAGGAATTGCCTTATGTAAATATACTACTCGTGAGGAGGCGAACAAGGCGCAAA
TGGCGTTAAACAACTGTGTCCTCGCCAACACCACAATATTTGCTGAATCTCCCAGCGAGAACGAGGTGCA
AAGCATTATGCAGCACTTACCACAAACTCCTTCCTCTACAAGCTCTAGTGGAACTAGTGGTGGCAACGTC
GGAGGCGTCGGCACTTCAGCCAATAATGCAAACAGTGGTTCTGCAGCTTGTCTGTCCGGAAACAATAGCG
GCAACGGAAACGGCAGCGCGAGCGGCGCCGGCAGCGGCAACAATGGCAACAGTAGCTGCAACAACAGTGC
CGCCGGGGGGGGCAGCAGCAGCAACAACACGATTACCACTGTAGCAAATTCGAATCTTGTTGGTTCTAGT
GGCTCTGTCTCAAATTCCTCTGGCGTTACTGCTAACTCTAGTACTGTTTCTGTAGTTAGTTGTACAGCGA
GTGGGAATTCCATAAATGGGGCAGGTACTGCAAACAGTTCTGGTTCAAAGAGTAGTGCAAACAATTTAGC
TAGCGGCCAGTCTAGCGCTTCTAACTTAACTAATAGCACCAATTCAACATGGCGACAAACTAGCCAAAAC
CAAGCTCTTCAAAGTCAAAGCAGGCCATCAGGCAGAGAAGCTGACTTTGATTATATATCTCTCGTTTATT
CCATTGTTGATGATTAAGCGGCCGCTCGAGTCTAGAGGGCCCGCGGTTCGAAGGTAAGCCTATCCCTAAC
CCTCTCCTCGGTCTCGATTCTACGCGTACCGGTCATCATCACCATCACCATTGAGTTTAAACCCGCTGAT
CAGCCTCGACTGTGCCTTCTAAGGCCTGAGCTCGCTGATCAGCCTCGATCGAGGATCCAGACATGATAAG
ATACATTGATGAGTTTGGACAAACCACAACTAGAATGCAGTGAAAAAAATGCTTTATTTGTGAAATTTGT
GATGCTATTGCTTTATTTGTAACCATTATAAGCTGCAATAAACAAGTTAACAACAACAATTGCATTCATT
TTATGTTTCAGGTTCAGGGGGAGGTGTGGGAGGTTTTTTAAAGCAAGTAAAACCTCTACAAATGTGGTAT
GGCTGATTATGATCAGTCGACCGATGCCCTTGAGAGCCTTCAACCCAGTCAGCTCCTTCCGGTGGGCGCG
GGGCATGACTATCGTCGCCGCACTTATGACTGTCTTCTTTATCATGCAACTCGTAGGACAGGTGCCGGCA
GCGCTCTGGGTCATTTTCGGCGAGGACCGCTTTCGCTGGAGCGCGACGATGATCGGCCTGTCGCTTGCGG
TATTCGGAATCTTGCACGCCCTCGCTCAAGCCTTCGTCACTGGTCCCGCCACCAAACGTTTCGGCGAGAA
GCAGGCCATTATCGCCGGCATGGCGGCCGACGCGCTGGGCTACGTCTTGCTGGCGTTCGCGACGCGAGGC
TGGATGGCCTTCCCCATTATGATTCTTCTCGCTTCCGGCGGCATCGGGATGCCCGCGTTGCAGGCCATGC
TGTCCAGGCAGGTAGATGACGACCATCAGGGACAGCTTCAAGGATCGCTCGCGGCTCTTACCAGCCAGCA
AAAGGCCAGGAACCGTAAAAAGGCCGCGTTGCTGGCGTTTTTCCATAGGCTCCGCCCCCCTGACGAGCAT
CACAAAAATCGACGCTCAAGTCAGAGGTGGCGAAACCCGACAGGACTATAAAGATACCAGGCGTTTCCCC
CTGGAAGCTCCCTCGTGCGCTCTCCTGTTCCGACCCTGCCGCTTACCGGATACCTGTCCGCCTTTCTCCC
TTCGGGAAGCGTGGCGCTTTCTCAATGCTCACGCTGTAGGTATCTCAGTTCGGTGTAGGTCGTTCGCTCC
AAGCTGGGCTGTGTGCACGAACCCCCCGTTCAGCCCGACCGCTGCGCCTTATCCGGTAACTATCGTCTTG
AGTCCAACCCGGTAAGACACGACTTATCGCCACTGGCAGCAGCCACTGGTAACAGGATTAGCAGAGCGAG
GTATGTAGGCGGTGCTACAGAGTTCTTGAAGTGGTGGCCTAACTACGGCTACACTAGAAGGACAGTATTT
GGTATCTGCGCTCTGCTGAAGCCAGTTACCTTCGGAAAAAGAGTTGGTAGCTCTTGATCCGGCAAACAAA
CCACCGCTGGTAGCGGTGGTTTTTTTGTTTGCAAGCAGCAGATTACGCGCAGAAAAAAAGGATCTCAAGA
AGATCCTTTGATCTTTTCTACGGGGTCTGACGCTCAGTGGAACGAAAACTCACGTTAAGGGATTTTGGTC
ATGAGATTATCAAAAAGGATCTTCACCTAGATCCTTTTAAATTAAAAATGAAGTTTTAAATCAATCTAAA
GTATATATGAGTAAACTTGGTCTGACAGTTACCAATGCTTAATCAGTGAGGCACCTATCTCAGCGATCTG
TCTATTTCGTTCATCCATAGTTGCCTGACTCCCCGTCGTGTAGATAACTACGATACGGGAGGGCTTACCA
TCTGGCCCCAGTGCTGCAATGATACCGCGAGACCCACGCTCACCGGCTCCAGATTTATCAGCAATAAACC
AGCCAGCCGGAAGGGCCGAGCGCAGAAGTGGTCCTGCAACTTTATCCGCCTCCATCCAGTCTATTAATTG
TTGCCGGGAAGCTAGAGTAAGTAGTTCGCCAGTTAATAGTTTGCGCAACGTTGTTGCCATTGCTGCAGGC
ATCGTGGTGTCACGCTCGTCGTTTGGTATGGCTTCATTCAGCTCCGGTTCCCAACGATCAAGGCGAGTTA
CATGATCCCCCATGTTGTGCAAAAAAGCGGTTAGCTCCTTCGGTCCTCCGATCGTTGTCAGAAGTAAGTT
GGCCGCAGTGTTATCACTCATGGTTATGGCAGCACTGCATAATTCTCTTACTGTCATGCCATCCGTAAGA
TGCTTTTCTGTGACTGGTGAGTACTCAACCAAGTCATTCTGAGAATAGTGTATGCGGCGACCGAGTTGCT
CTTGCCCGGCGTCAACACGGGATAATACCGCGCCACATAGCAGAACTTTAAAAGTGCTCATCATTGGAAA
ACGTTCTTCGGGGCGAAAACTCTCAAGGATCTTACCGCTGTTGAGATCCAGTTCGATGTAACCCACTCGT
GCACCCAACTGATCTTCAGCATCTTTTACTTTCACCAGCGTTTCTGGGTGAGCAAAAACAGGAAGGCAAA
ATGCCGCAAAAAAGGGAATAAGGGCGACACGGAAATGTTGAATACTCATACTCTTCCTTTTTCAATATTA
TTGAAGCATTTATCAGGGTTATTGTCTCATGAGCGGATACATATTTGAATGTATTTAGAAAAATAAACAA
ATAGGGGTTCCGCGCACATTTCCCCGAAAAGTGCCACCTGACGTCTAAGAAACCATTATTATCATGACAT
TAACCTATAAAAATAGGCGTATCACGAGGCCCTTTCGT
